>Addgene plasmid #43977 | pCoofy12 | depositor full sequence | sequence record 59479 | pCoofy12 sequence 5809 bps
TGGCGAATGGG
[124 nt withheld, positions 12-135]
C
[91 nt withheld, positions 137-227]
A
[49 nt withheld, positions 229-277]
CCTTTGACGTTGGAGTCCACGTTCTTT
[37 nt withheld, positions 305-341]
ACCCTATCTCGGTCTATTCTTTTGATTTATAAGGGATTTTGCCGATTTCGGCCTATTGGTTAAAAAATGA
GCTGATTTAACAAAAATTTAACGCGAATTTTAACAAAATATTAACGTTTACAATTTCAGGTGGCACTTTT
CGGGGAAATGTGCGCGGAACCCCTATTTGTTTATTTTTCTAAATACATTCAAATATGTATCCGCTCATGA
ATTAATTCTTAGAAAAACTCATCGAGCATCAAATGAAACTGCAATTTATTCATATCAGGATTATCAATAC
CATATTTTTGAAAAAGCCGTTTCTGTAATGAAGGAGAAAACTCACCGAGGCAGTTCCATAGGATGGCAAG
ATCCTGGTATCGGTCTGCGATTCCGACTCGTCCAACATCAATACAACCTATTAATTTCCCCTCGTCAAAA
ATAAGGTTATCAAGTGAGAAATCACCATGAGTGACGACTGAATCCGGTGAGAATGGCAAAAGTTTATGCA
TTTCTTTCCAGACTTGTTCAACAGGCCAGCCATTACGCTCGTCATCAAAATCACTCGCATCAACCAAACC
GTTATTCATTCGTGATTGCGCCTGAGCGAGACGAAATACGCGATCGCTGTTAAAAGGACAATTACAAACA
GGAATCGAATGCAACCGGCGCAGGAACACTGCCAGCGCATCAACAATATTTTCACCTGAATCAGGATATT
CTTCTAATACCTGGAATGCTGTTTTCCCGGGGATCGCAGTGGTGAGTAACCATGCATCATCAGGAGTACG
GATAAAATGCTTGATGGTCGGAAGAGGCATAAATTCCGTCAGCCAGTTTAGTCTGACCATCTCATCTGTA
ACATCATTGGCAACGCTACCTTTGCCATGTTTCAGAAACAACTCTGGCGCATCGGGCTTCCCATACAATC
GATAGATTGTCGCACCTGATTGCCCGACATTATCGCGAGCCCATTTATACCCATATAAATCAGCATCCAT
GTTGGAATTTAATCGCGGCCTAGAGCAAGACGTTTCCCGTTGAATATGGCTCATAACACCCCTTGTATTA
CTGTTTATGTAAGCAGACAGTTTTATTGTTCATGACCAAAATCCCTTAACGTGAGTTTTCGTTCCACTGA
GCGTCAGACCCCGTAGAAAAGATCAAAGGATCTTCTTGAGATCCTTTTTTTCTGCGCGTAATCTGCTGCT
TGCAAACAAAAAAACCACCGCTACCAGCGGTGGTTTGTTTGCCGGATCAAGAGCTACCAACTCTTTTTCC
GAAGGTAACTGGCTTCAGCAGAGCGCAGATACCAAATACTGTCCTTCTAGTGTAGCCGTAGTTAGGCCAC
CACTTCAAGAACTCTGTAGCACCGCCTACATACCTCGCTCTGCTAATCCTGTTACCAGTGGCTGCTGCCA
GTGGCGATAAGTCGTGTCTTACCGGGTTGGACTCAAGACGATAGTTACCGGATAAGGCGCAGCGGTCGGG
CTGAACGGGGGGTTCGTGCACACAGCCCAGCTTGGAGCGAACGACCTACACCGAACTGAGATACCTACAG
CGTGAGCTATGAGAAAGCGCCACGCTTCCCGAAGGGAGAAAGGCGGACAGGTATCCGGTAAGCGGCAGGG
TCGGAACAGGAGAGCGCACGAGGGAGCTTCCAGGGGGAAACGCCTGGTATCTTTATAGTCCTGTCGGGTT
TCGCCACCTCTGACTTGAGCGTCGATTTTTGTGATGCTCGTCAGGGGGGCGGAGCCTATGGAAAAACGCC
AGCAACGCGGCCTTTTTACGGTTCCTGGCCTTTTGCTGGCCTTTTGCTCACATGTTCTTTCCTGCGTTAT
CCCCTGATTCTGTGGATAACCGTATTACCGCCTTTGAGTGAGCTGATACCGCTCGCCGCAGCCGAACGAC
CGAGCGCAGCGAGTCAGTGAGCGAGGAAGCGGAAGAGCGCCTGATGCGGTATTTTCTCCTTACGCATCTG
TGCGGTATTTCACACCGCATATATGGTGCACTCTCAGTACAATCTGCTCTGATGCCGCATAGTTAAGCCA
GTATACACTCCGCTATCGCTACGTGACTGGGTCATGGCTGCGCCCCGACACCCGCCAACACCCGCTGACG
CGCCCTGACGGGCTTGTCTGCTCCCGGCATCCGCTTACAGACAAGCTGTGACCGTCTCCGGGAGCTGCAT
GTGTCAGAGGTTTTCACCGTCATCACCGAAACGCGCGAGGCAGCTGCGGTAAAGCTCATCAGCGTGGTCG
TGAAGCGATTCACAGATGTCTGCCTGTTCATCCGCGTCCAGCTCGTTGAGTTTCTCCAGAAGCGTTAATG
TCTGGCTTCTGATAAAGCGGGCCATGTTAAGGGCGGTTTTTTCCTGTTTGGTCACTGATGCCTCCGTGTA
AGGGGGATTTCTGTTCATGGGGGTAATGATACCGATGAAACGAGAGAGGATGCTCACGATACGGGTTACT
GATGATGAACATGCCCGGTTACTGGAACGTTGTGAGGGTAAACAACTGGCGGTATGGATGCGGCGGGACC
AGAGAAAAATCACTCAGGGTCAATGCCAGCGCTTCGTTAATACAGATGTAGGTGTTCCACAGGGTAGCCA
GCAGCATCCTGCGATGCAGATCCGGAACATAATGGTGCAGGGCGCTGACTTCCGCGTTTCCAGACTTTAC
GAAACACGGAAACCGAAGACCATTCATGTTGTTGCTCAGGTCGCAGACGTTTTGCAGCAGCAGTCGCTTC
ACGTTCGCTCGCGTATCGGTGATTCATTCTGCTAACCAGTAAGGCAACCCCGCCAGCCTAGCCGGGTCCT
CAACGACAGGAGCACGATCATGCGCACCCGTGGGGCCGCCATGCCGGCGATAATGGCCTGCTTCTCGCCG
AAACGTTTGGTGGCGGGACCAGTGACGAAGGCTTGAGCGAGGGCGTGCAAGATTCCGAATACCGCAAGCG
ACAGGCCGATCATCGTCGCGCTCCAGCGAAAGCGGTCCTCGCCGAAAATGACCCAGAGCGCTGCCGGCAC
CTGTCCTACGAGTTGCATGATAAAGAAGACAGTCATAAGTGCGGCGACGATAGTCATGCCCCGCGCCCAC
CGGAAGGAGCTGACTGGGTTGAAGGCTCTCAAGGGCATCGGTCGAGATCCCGGTGCCTAATGAGTGAGCT
AACTTACATTAATTGCGTTGCGCTCACTGCCCGCTTTCCAGTCGGGAAACCTGTCGTGCCAGCTGCATTA
ATGAATCGGCCAACGCGCGGGGAGAGGCGGTTTGCGTATTGGGCGCCAGGGTGGTTTTTCTTTTCACCAG
TGAGACGGGCAACAGCTGATTGCCCTTCACCGCCTGGCCCTGAGAGAGTTGCAGCAAGCGGTCCACGCTG
GTTTGCCCCAGCAGGCGAAAATCCTGTTTGATGGTGGTTAACGGCGGGATATAACATGAGCTGTCTTCGG
TATCGTCGTATCCCACTACCGAGATATCCGCACCAACGCGCAGCCCGGACTCGGTAATGGCGCGCATTGC
GCCCAGCGCCATCTGATCGTTGGCAACCAGCATCGCAGTGGGAACGATGCCCTCATTCAGCATTTGCATG
GTTTGTTGAAAACCGGACATGGCACTCCAGTCGCCTTCCCGTTCCGCTATCGGCTGAATTTGATTGCGAG
TGAGATATTTATGCCAGCCAGCCAGACGCAGACGCGCCGAGACAGAACTTAATGGGCCCGCTAACAGCGC
GATTTGCTGGTGACCCAATGCGACCAGATGCTCCACGCCCAGTCGCGTACCGTCTTCATGGGAGAAAATA
ATACTGTTGATGGGTGTCTGGTCAGAGACATCAAGAAATAACGCCGGAACATTAGTGCAGGCAGCTTCCA
CAGCAATGGCATCCTGGTCATCCAGCGGATAGTTAATGATCAGCCCACTGACGCGTTGCGCGAGAAGATT
GTGCACCGCCGCTTTACAGGCTTCGACGCCGCTTCGTTCTACCATCGACACCACCACGCTGGCACCCAGT
TGATCGGCGCGAGATTTAATCGCCGCGACAATTTGCGACGGCGCGTGCAGGGCCAGACTGGAGGTGGCAA
CGCCAATCAGCAACGACTGTTTGCCCGCCAGTTGTTGTGCCACGCGGTTGGGAATGTAATTCAGCTCCGC
CATCGCCGCTTCCACTTTTTCCCGCGTTTTCGCAGAAACGTGGCTGGCCTGGTTCACCACGCGGGAAACG
GTCTGATAAGAGACACCGGCATACTCTGCGACATCGTATAACGTTACTGGTTTCACATTCACCACCCTGA
ATTGACTCTCTTCCGGGCGCTATCATGCCATACCGCGAAAGGTTTTGCGCCATTCGATGGTGTCCGGGAT
CTCGACGCTCTCCCTTATGCGACTCCTGCATTAGGAAGCAGCCCAGTAGTAGGTTGAGGCCGTTGAGCAC
CGCCGCCGCAAGGAATGGTGCATGCAAGGAGATGGCGCCCAACAGTCCCCCGGCCACGGGGCCTGCCACC
ATACCCACGCCGAAACAAGCGCTCATGAGCCCGAAGTGGCGAGCCCGATCTTCCCCATCGGTGATGTCGG
CGATATAGGCGCCAGCAACCGCACCTGTGGCGCCGGTGATGCCGGCCACGATGCGTCCGGCGTAGAGGAT
CGAGATCTCGATCCCGCGAAATTAATACGACTCACTATAGGGGAATTGTGAGCGGATAACAATTCCCCTC
TAGAAATAATTTTGTTTAACTTTAAGAAGGAGATATACCATGGGGAGCGCTTGGAGCCACCCGCAGTTCG
AAAAAGGTGGAGGTTCTGGCGGTGGATCGGGAGGTTCAGCGTGGAGCCACCCGCAGTTCGAGAAAACCGC
GGGTCTGGAAGTTCTGTTCCAGGGGCCCATGGACTAATGAGGTACCGGATCCGAATTCGAGCTCCGTCGA
CAAGCTTGATATCGAATTCCTGCAGCCCAAACTGCAGTTGACAACATAAAAACTTTGTGTTATACTTGTA
ACGTAAGGAGGTAATGATTCAGTTTAAGGTTTACACCTATAAAAGAGAGAGCCGTTATCGTCTGTTTGTG
GATGTACAGAGTGATATTATTGACACGCCCGGGCGACGGATGGTGATCCCCCTGGCCAGTGCACGTCTGC
TGTCAGATAAAGTCTCCCGTGAACTTTACCCGGTGGTGCATATCGGGGATGAAAGCTGGCGCATGATGAC
CACCGATATGGCCAGTGTGCCGGTCTCCGTTATCGGGGAAGAAGTGGCTGATCTCAGCCACCGCGAAAAT
GACATCAAAAACGCCATTAACCTGATGTTCTGGGGAATATAAGCTTGCGGCCGCACTCGAGCACCACCAC
CACCACCACTGAGATCCGGCTGCTAACAAAGCCCGAAAGGAAGCTGAGTTGGCTGCTGCCACCGCTGAGC
AATAACTAGCATAACCCCTTGGGGCCTCTAAACGGGTCTTGAGGGGTTTTTTGCTGAAAGGAGGAACTAT
ATCCGGAT
Features (pLannotate 1.2.2; 21 found; start..end, strand, type, name):
     12..467     +  rep_origin     f1 ori (sequence partly withheld): f1 bacteriophage origin of replication; arrow indicates direction of (+) strand synthesis
    494..551     +  promoter       AmpR promoter (fragment): bla
    560..1375    -  CDS            KanR: aminoglycoside phosphotransferase; aph(3')-Ia; confers resistance to kanamycin in bacteria or G418 (Geneticin®) in eukaryotes
   1497..2085    +  rep_origin     ori: high-copy-number ColE1/pMB1/pBR322/pUC origin of replication
   2271..2413    -  misc_feature   bom: basis of mobility region from pBR322
   2515..2706    -  CDS            rop: Rop protein, which maintains plasmids at low copy number; rop
   2723..3103    +  CDS            YPB1_ECOLX: Protein predicted: Swiss-Prot protein existence level 4. From Escherichia coli.
   3175..3466    -  CDS            TcR (fragment): tetracycline efflux protein; tet; confers resistance to tetracycline
   3481..3502    -  protein_bind   CAP binding site: CAP binding activates transcription in the presence of cAMP. E. coli catabolite activator protein
   3515..4597    -  CDS            lacI: lac repressor; lacI; The lac repressor binds to the lac operator to inhibit transcription in E. coli. This inhibition can be relieved by adding lactose or isopropyl-β-D-thiogalactopyranoside (IPTG).
   4598..4675    -  promoter       lacI promoter: lacI
   4683..4962    -  CDS            TcR (fragment): tetracycline efflux protein; tet; confers resistance to tetracycline
   4984..5002    +  promoter       T7 promoter: promoter for bacteriophage T7 RNA polymerase
   5003..5027    +  protein_bind   lac operator: The lac repressor binds to the lac operator to inhibit transcription in E. coli. This inhibition can be relieved by adding lactose or isopropyl-β-D-thiogalactopyranoside (IPTG). lac repressor encoded by lacI
   5042..5064    +  RBS            RBS: efficient ribosome binding site from bacteriophage T7 gene 10 (Olins and Rangwala, 1989)
   5077..5166    +  CDS            Twin-Strep-tag: two Strep-Tag®II moieties connected by a linker for enhanced binding to Strep-Tactin®, an engineered form of streptavidin (Schmidt et al., 2013)
   5238..5269    -  misc_feature   MCS (fragment): pBluescript multiple cloning site
   5331..5633    +  CDS            ccdB: CcdB, a bacterial toxin that poisons DNA gyrase; ccdB; Plasmids containing the ccdB gene cannot be propagated in standard E. coli strains.
   5653..5670    +  CDS            9xHis (fragment): 9xHis affinity tag
   5680..5729    +  CDS            SET1 (fragment): solubility-enhancement tag derived from T7 phage gene 10B
   5737..5784    +  terminator     T7 terminator: transcription terminator for bacteriophage T7 RNA polymerase
