[The description below was written by a language model from this plasmid's Addgene catalogue record and pLannotate feature annotations shown in this document.]
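Description:
pCoofy12 is an empty bacterial expression backbone of 5,809 bp, derived from the Novagen pET series via pCoofy1 and belonging to a family of vectors designed for fast, parallel, background-free cloning. It is selected with kanamycin through an aph(3')-Ia resistance gene. Replication relies on a ColE1/pBR322-type origin accompanied by the bom site and the rop gene, consistent with the low copy number given in the record. An f1 origin is also present, along with leftover tetracycline-resistance fragments from the pBR322 lineage that are not functional markers.

The expression cassette follows standard pET logic. A T7 promoter with an adjacent lac operator and the T7 gene 10 ribosome binding site drives transcription, and the plasmid-borne lacI gene supplies repressor, so expression is IPTG-inducible in hosts that provide T7 RNA polymerase. Immediately downstream is an N-terminal OneStrep tag, annotated as a Twin-Strep-tag, which allows purification of the fusion protein on Strep-Tactin. A ccdB cassette follows as a placeholder. CcdB poisons DNA gyrase, so the unmodified vector can only be maintained in a tolerant strain such as DB3.1. When a gene of interest replaces the cassette by ligation-independent cloning, uncut or unrecombined parental plasmid kills ordinary cloning strains, which removes empty-vector background.

The annotation also detects a short His-tag fragment and a fragment matching a T7 gene 10-derived sequence between ccdB and the T7 terminator. The record lists only the N-terminal tag and does not say whether these downstream elements end up fused to an inserted protein.
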