Addgene plasmid #43977: pCoofy12
Purpose: (Empty Backbone)
Depositing lab: Sabine Suppmann. Depositing organization: Max Planck Institute of Biochemistry. Publication: A new method to customize protein expression vectors for fast, efficient and background free parallel cloning. Scholz J, Besir H, Strasser C, Suppmann S. BMC Biotechnol. 2013 Feb 14;13(1):12. 10.1186/1472-6750-13-12 PubMed 23410102.
Backbone
  Vector backbone: pET, pCoofy1
  Backbone manufacturer: Novagen
  Backbone size (bp): 5809
  Modifications to backbone: Insertion of Llp-ccdB
  Vector type: Bacterial Expression
  Promoter: T7
  Tag / fusion protein: OneStrep (N terminal on backbone)
Growth in bacteria
  Bacterial resistance: Kanamycin, 50 μg/mL
  Growth temperature: 37°C
  Growth strain: DB3.1
  Growth instructions: ccdB Survival cells are NOT suitable for the unmodified plasmid containing the ccdB gene. The plasmid is provided in the recommended DB3.1 strain.
  Copy number: Low Copy
Gene/Insert
  Cloning method: Ligation Independent Cloning
  Sequencing primers: 5′ 5' TAATACGACTCACTATAGGG 3'; 3′ 5' GCTAGTTATTGCTCAGCGG 3'
Terms and licenses: Academic/Nonprofit Terms; Industry Terms: Not Available to Industry
Depositor comments: Test each preparation of the plasmid by transforming it into non-resistant cells (ex. DH5a) to ensure negative selection by ccdB kills all the transformed cells as expected.
How to cite: pCoofy12 was a gift from Sabine Suppmann (Addgene plasmid # 43977 ; http://n2t.net/addgene:43977 ; RRID:Addgene_43977)
