>Addgene plasmid #43977 | pCoofy12 | addgene partial sequence | sequence record 62731 | pBRrevBam 5'-GGTGATGTCGGCGATATAGG-3'
GCCGGCCACGATGCGTCCGGCGTAGAGGATCGAGATCTCGATCCCGCGAAATTAATACGACTCACTATAG
GGGAATTGTGAGCGGATAACAATTCCCCTCTAGAAATAATTTTGTTTAACTTTAAGAAGGAGATATACCA
TGGGGAGCGCTTGGAGCCACCCGCAGTTCGAAAAAGGTGGAGGTTCTGGCGGTGGATCGGGAGGTTCAGC
GTGGAGCCACCCGCAGTTCGAGAAAACCGCGGGTCTGGAAGTTCTGTTCCAGGGGCCCATGGACTAATGA
GGTACCGGATCCGAATTCGAGCTCCGTCGACAAGCTTGATATCGAATTCCTGCAGCCCAAACTGCAGTTG
ACAACATAAAAACTTTGTGTTATACTTGTAACGTAAGGAGGTAATGATTCAGTTTAAGGTTTACACCTAT
AAAAGAGAGAGCCGTTATCGTCTGTTTGTGGATGTACAGAGTGATATTATTGACACGCCCGGGCGACGGA
TGGTGATCCCCCTGGCCAGTGCACGTCTGCTGTCAGATAAAGTCTCCCGTGAACTTTACCCGGTGGTGCA
TATCGGGGATGAAAGCTGGCGCATGATGACCACCGATATGGCCAGTGTGCCGGTCTCCGTTATCGGGGAA
GAAGTGGCTGATCTCAGCCACCGCGAAAATGACATCAAAAACGCCATTAACCTGATGTTCTGGGGAATAT
AAGCTTGCGGCCGCACTCGAGCACCACCACCACCACCACTGAGATCCGGCTGCTAACAAAGCCCGAAAGG
AAGCTGAGTTGGCTGCTGCCACCGCTGAGCAATAACTAGCATAACCCCTTGGGGCCTCTAAACGGGTCTT
GAGGGGTTTTTTGCTGAAAGGAGGAACTATATCCGGATTGGCGAATGGGACGCGCCCTGTAGCGGCGCAT
TAAGCGCGGCGGGTGTGGTGGT
